Addgene plasmid #225315: pXD80ENSF7.1-Dadh-ΔElen0469(ElA2)
Purpose: Expresses Eggerthella lenta A2 Dadh (ΔElen_0469) in Gordonibacter urolithinfaciens DSM 27213
Depositing lab: Emily Balskus. Depositing organization: Harvard University. Publication: Enantiocomplementary Gut Bacterial Enzymes Metabolize Dietary Polyphenols. Dong X, Bae M, Le C, Aguilar Ramos MA, Balskus EP. J Am Chem Soc. 2025 Mar 5;147(9):7231-7244. doi: 10.1021/jacs.4c09892. Epub 2025 Feb 24. PubMed 39993729.
Backbone
  Vector backbone: pXD68Kan2
  Vector type: Bacterial Expression
Growth in bacteria
  Bacterial resistance: Kanamycin, 50 μg/mL
  Growth temperature: 37°C
  Growth strain: DH5alpha
  Copy number: Low Copy
Gene/Insert
  Gene/Insert name: Dadh (ΔElen_0469) (alt name: Dopamine dehydroxylase)
  Species: Eggerthella lenta
  Tag / fusion protein: His8 (C terminal on insert)
Terms and licenses: Academic/Nonprofit Terms; Industry Terms: Not Available to Industry
How to cite: pXD80ENSF7.1-Dadh-ΔElen0469(ElA2) was a gift from Emily Balskus (Addgene plasmid # 225315 ; http://n2t.net/addgene:225315 ; RRID:Addgene_225315)
