[The description below was written by a language model from this plasmid's Addgene catalogue record and pLannotate feature annotations shown in this document.]
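Description:
pXD80ENSF7.1-Dadh-ΔElen0469(ElA2) is a large (about 20.4 kb), low-copy bacterial expression plasmid built on the pXD68Kan2 backbone and intended to express a gut-bacterial enzyme in Gordonibacter urolithinfaciens DSM 27213, with cloning and propagation in E. coli. The annotated backbone is derived from the broad-host-range plasmid RSF1010. It carries the RSF1010 oriV together with RepA, RepC and the MobA/RepB protein that this origin needs, plus the associated R1162-type antisense RNA. This replicon functions in many bacterial species, which fits the use of a non-model Actinobacterial host. The plasmid is also mobilizable, with the RSF1010 oriT, mobA and mobC, and an additional IncP-type oriT next to a traJ fragment, so it can be transferred by conjugation from a suitable donor strain. Selection is by kanamycin through an aphA-3 aminoglycoside phosphotransferase gene, which sits beside remnants of a gentamicin resistance gene and a class 1 integron Pc promoter.

The payload is the dopamine dehydroxylase (Dadh) locus from Eggerthella lenta strain A2, in a version lacking Elen_0469. The annotated dadH coding sequence of roughly 3 kb encodes the enzyme that removes the para-hydroxyl group of dopamine to give m-tyramine, and it ends in a C-terminal polyhistidine tag (His8 per the record) for detection or purification. A long stretch upstream of dadH, spanning several kilobases, has no meaningful annotation; it may contain further E. lenta genes and regulatory elements, but the record does not identify them or the promoter driving expression. T7Te and rrnB T2 terminators lie downstream of that unannotated stretch. The construct serves heterologous expression and functional study of polyphenol- and catechol-metabolizing gut bacterial enzymes.
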