Features (pLannotate 1.2.2; 21 found; start..end, strand, type, name):
     19..813     -  CDS            KanR: aminoglycoside phosphotransferase; aphA-3; confers resistance to kanamycin
    820..876     -  CDS            GmR (fragment): gentamycin acetyltransferase; aacC1; confers resistance to gentamycin
   1052..1075    -  promoter       Pc promoter (fragment): intI1 (promoter lies within the coding sequence); class 1 integron promoter
   1055..1198    -  CDS            YPR2_ECOLX (fragment): Protein predicted: Swiss-Prot protein existence level 4. From Escherichia coli.
   1475..1494    +  misc_feature   BioBrick prefix: BioBrick prefix for parts that start with "ATG"
   2139..2159    -  CDS            7xHis: 6xHis affinity tag
   2172..5222    -  CDS            dadH: DADH_EGGLN - Experimental evidence at protein level: Swiss-Prot protein existence level 1. Involved in drug metabolism, as part of an interspecies gut bacterial pathway for Levodopa (L-dopa) metabolism, acting on dopamine produced by Enterecoccus L-dopa decarboxylase. Removes the para hydroxyl group of dopamine to produce m-tyramine (3-tyramine). It is possible that dopamine dehydroxylation influences the multiple side effects of L-dopa administration linked to dopamine production in the treatment of Parkinson's disease. From Eggerthella lenta (Eubacterium lentum).
   7920..7937    -  CDS            gag (truncated) (fragment): truncated Moloney murine leukemia virus (MMLV) gag gene lacking the start codon
  14065..14092   +  terminator     T7Te terminator: phage T7 early transcription terminator
  14224..14251   +  terminator     rrnB T2 terminator: transcription terminator T2 from the E. coli rrnB gene
  14366..14406   +  CDS            lacI (fragment): lac repressor; lacI; The lac repressor binds to the lac operator to inhibit transcription in E. coli. This inhibition can be relieved by adding lactose or isopropyl-β-D-thiogalactopyranoside (IPTG).
  14683..15534   -  CDS            RSF1010 RepC (fragment): replication protein C of the broad-host-range plasmid RSF1010 (Scholz et al., 1989); repC
  15521..16360   -  CDS            RSF1010 RepA: replication protein A of the broad-host-range plasmid RSF1010 (Scholz et al., 1989); repA
  16352..16426   -  ncRNA          Plasmid R1162: Accession: RF00043 - R1162-like plasmid antisense RNA
  16874..19000   -  CDS            mobA: MOBA2_ECOLX - Also known as repB. Experimental evidence at protein level: Swiss-Prot protein existence level 1. Part of the relaxosome complex that is responsible for plasmid transfer during conjugation. Locally unwinds DNA and catalyzes the cleavage of one of the DNA strands at oriT. The cleaved strand is then transferred through the dedicated type IV secretion apparatus. MobA remains covalently linked at the 5' end of the strand, and once in the recipient cell, it probably catalyzes the rejoining of the two ends of the strand, re-forming the circular plasmid DNA. The primase activity of MobA
  19081..19168   -  oriT           RSF1010 oriT: origin of transfer of the broad-host-range plasmid RSF1010 (Scholz et al., 1989)
  19199..19480   +  CDS            mobC: MOBC_ECOLX - Protein predicted: Swiss-Prot protein existence level 4. This protein is essential to promote the specific transfer of the plasmid in the presence of conjugative plasmids. From Escherichia coli.
  19510..19904   +  rep_origin     RSF1010 oriV: replication origin of the broad-host-range plasmid RSF1010; requires the RSF1010 RepA/B/C proteins for replication (Scholz et al., 1989)
  20069..20110   -  terminator     bacterial terminator: putative bacterial transcription terminator
  20148..20173   -  CDS            traJ (fragment): oriT-recognizing protein; traJ
  20206..20315   -  oriT           oriT: incP origin of transfer
>Addgene plasmid #225315 | pXD80ENSF7.1-Dadh-ΔElen0469(ElA2) | addgene full sequence | sequence record 464743 | Addgene NGS Result
GGCGGGCTGGCCGGCCTTCTAAAACAATTCATCCAGTAAAATATAATATTTTATTTTCTCCCAATCAGGC
TTGATCCCCAGTAAGTCAAAAAATAGCTCGACATACTGTTCTTCCCCGATATCCTCCCTGATCGACCGGA
CGCAGAAGGCAATGTCATACCACTTGTCCGCCCTGCCGCTTCTCCCAAGATCAATAAAGCCACTTACTTT
GCCATCTTTCACAAAGATGTTGCTGTCTCCCAGGTCGCCGTGGGAAAAGACAAGTTCCTCTTCGGGCTTT
TCCGTCTTTAAAAAATCATACAGCTCGCGCGGATCTTTAAATGGAGTGTCTTCTTCCCAGTTTTCGCAAT
CCACATCGGCCAGATCGTTATTCAGTAAGTAATCCAATTCGGCTAAGCGGCTGTCTAAGCTATTCGTATA
GGGACAATCCGATATGTCGATGGAGTGAAAGAGCCTGATGCACTCCGCATACAGCTCGATAATCTTTTCA
GGGCTTTGTTCATCTTCATACTCTTCCGAGCAAAGGACGCCATCGGCCTCACTCATGAGCAGATTGCTCC
AGCCATCATGCCGTTCAAAGTGCAGGACCTTTGGAACAGGCAGCTTTCCTTCCAGCCATAGCATCATGTC
CTTTTCCCGTTCCACATCATAGGTGGTCCCTTTATACCGGCTGTCCGTCATTTTTAAATATAGGTTTTCA
TTTTCTCCCACCAGCTTATATACCTTAGCAGGAGACATTCCTTCCGTATCTTTTACGCAGCGGTATTTTT
CGATCAGTTTTTTCAATTCCGGTGATATTCTCATTTTAGCCATGATGTTTAACTTTGTTTTAGGGCGACT
GCCCTGCTGCGTAACATCGTTGCTGCTCCATAACATCAAACATCGACCCACGGCGTAACGCGCTTGCTGC
TTGGATGCCCGAGGCATAGACTGTACCCCAAAAAAACAGTCATAACAAGCCATGAAAACCGCCACTGCGC
CGTTACCACCGCTGCGTTCGGTCAAGGTTCTGGACCAGTTGCGTGAGCGCATACGCTACTTGCATTACAG
CTTACGAACCGAACAGGCTTATGTCCACTGGGTTCGTGCCTTCATCCGTTTCCACGGTGTGCGTCACCCG
GCAACCTTGGGCAGCAGCGAAGTCGAGGCATTTCTGTCCTGGCTGGCGAACGAGCGCAAGGTTTCGGTCT
CCACGCATTCGAAACCGGTATCCCGCCGCCGCCGCCGGATACCGGTTTCGAATTGAGATTGCCACCTGAC
GTCTAAGAAACCATTATTATCATGACATTAACCTATAAAAATAGGCGTATCACGAGGCCCTTTCGTCTTC
AAGGCGAAAAAACCCCGCCGAAGCGGGGTTTTTTGCGAAATATAATGACCCTCTTGATAACCCAAGAGGG
CATTTTTTAGGAACGGTTATTTGATTATTAATCCGGCGGCAACTGAAACGATTCGGATCCTGTATTACTA
TTCTGAATTCGCGGCCGCTTCTAGATTTACTCATCACCTCCTTCCCAGTGATGGTCGCGTAGGATGTAGG
AGTACGACGGCTTGTTGCCCACGTCGGGCAGCTTGTGCACGTCGGCGTCGGTGAACGGCTCCAGGAACTC
CACCATCTTGCGGCGCTTGCCCAGCGGGTCCTCGGAGCCCTCGAACGACTCGTAGCCGGCCTCGGTGTCG
CCGATCCAGCGGGCGTTGCCGCCGCACTGGCTGACGCACTGGGGCAGCTCGCCCTGCGACAGCTTCTGCT
CGCACAGCGTGCACTTCTCGACGACCTTCTCCTCCTCGTTGAGGTAGCGGACGCCGTAGGGGCAGGCCAT
GACGCAGAACTGGCAGCCGATGCACTTCTCCTTGTCGATCTGGATGGAGCCGTCCTCGGCCACGTGCGAC
GCCTCGGTGGGGCACACCTTCACGCACTCGGGGTTCTCGCAGTGCTGGCAGCTGATGGGCAGGAAGTACA
TGTACACGTCGGGGTACTGCCCTGATCCGCCCGGGATGGGGTTCGGCCCCACGCGCACCACTTTGTTCCA
GTAGCTGCCGATGGGCACGTTGTTGACCGCCTTGCAGGCGACCGAGCACGCCAGGCAGCCCACGCACCGG
TTGAGGTCGGTGATGATAGCCTTCGTCATGGTTCAGTGATGGTGATGGTGATGGTGATGCTCGAGTGCGG
CCTCCCTCCCTTCGTAGGTAGGCAGCCATTCCTTCAGACGGGGGTCGTCGGAGGTATGGATGATGGGCGT
GCCGGTGGAGTCGCACGGCACGGGGTTGTTGAACGGCGAGTTCTCGGGCGTGGCCTTGTAGATCTTCACC
TGGTAGGCGCGCAGGTTGGACGTGCCGGAGTGCGGGTCCTGGGCGTAGTGGTCGATCAGCTGGTTCACCT
GGGAGAACTGCCAGCCGTGGCCGGCGTCCTTCACCTCGGGGTACCACCACGTGTGCTCGAGGTTGATGAC
GTCTTCCTTCACGCCGTAGTACAGGTCAGCCACTTCGCGGATCTTGCCCCACTCGGTTTCGATCCACACC
CAGTCGCCCTGCTCGATGCCGTACTCGGCGGCCGTCTTCGGGTTGATCTCCACGCGCGGCACGGGCCACA
GCTCGCGGCACCAGGGAAGCTGGCGATGCTCGGAGTGGAAGTACACCGGGATGCGACGGCCGGTGGTGGC
GGTCAGCGGGTACTCCTTGATGCGGTCGCCGTCCTTCGGGCCGTGAGGCGGCTCGGTGTAGGTGGGAAGC
CTCCACTCGGGATGGTCGGGATGGTGCGATTCCATGACGGTGGACCAGATCTCCTGCTTCATCGTCGGGG
TGAACCAGCCCGGCTTCCAGTCGCCGATGCCCTTGCCGGCCGTGTAGTCGAGGCGGCCCCACACGCGGTC
GCGTGCGCGCATCGCGCCGGTCTGGTAGCGGCGGTACGTGCCCCAGTTGCGCGGCTCGATGTCCTTCGCC
TGCCACCAGCCGTGCTCCTGGAAGGCCTTGACGTACTCGTCCCACGTCTTGTACTTGGGCGTGACCTCGG
CCATCGGAACGCCGTGGCGCTCGAACGTGGGCTTGCCGTTCTCGACGTGCCACGTGGTGTAGGTCAGCTC
GTCGTCGGTGAGCAGCTTGATGGAGTCGTCCAGCTGCCAGTTGATGTCGGGCCACTCGTTGCCCGGCTCG
TCGGTCCACTTCCAGTTCATGCGGCGGGCGAGGTCCATGACGATCTCGGGATCGTACTTGGCTTCCGCGG
GCGGCTGCACGCACTTGACCGTGGCGCCCATGGCGCCGGCGGAACCTTGGCTGGCGCGCGGCGAGTTGAG
CTCGATCCAATGGGCCACCGGCAGGATGATGTCGGCGGTGTCGTTCTGCGGCGTGTGCCACAGGTTGAGG
TCCACGTAGAAGTCAAGCGAGCACAGGGCCTCCCAGGCGCGCGTGGTGTTCGTCTGGCTCATGAAGTTGC
CGGACTCGTTCCAGAGGGCGCGCACCGGGTAGGGGTCGCCCGTGATGACGGCGTCCCACAGCGAATGGCT
GTCGCACCAGTACTGCCACCAGCCCAGAAGCGGGAACTTGTCGATGCCGATCTGCTTGCGGTTGACTTCC
TCCGGCGGGGTGGTGGCGCCGGGGGCCCAGGCGCTGAAGCCCTGGAGGTCGCCGTCGATGGGGACGATGG
TCGGGCCGCGGTTGCCGCCCGGGGTGTCCATGTTGCCGGTGATGCCCACGAGGTTGTCGAAGGCGCGGCA
GTTCTGGATGGCGCTGCAGAAGTGCTCGACCGCCAGCATGTACTGGATGCCGCCGTTGCCGTAGCCGGTG
GACGGGTCGATGCGCGTGCCGTAGGCCGTGGCCGCCGCCTCGATCTCGGAGGCGGGGATGCCGGTGATCT
CGGCCGCCACCTCGGGCTTGTACTCGGCGGCGCGGGCCTTGTAGTGCTCCCACACCGGCTTGACCTTCAC
GGTCTTGCCGTCCTTCAGCGTGATCTCGAACTCGCCTTCCAGCGCGGGGTCGATGGCGGGGTCGAACGGC
ATGGGATCGGGCAGCCAGCCCTGCGTCTGGCCCGGCAGCAGGTTGTCCTGCGCGGCCTCGCGGCCTTGGC
GCGCCTTCTCGGAGTCGTAGTTCTCGCCCTCCCAGAAGCCGCCGGTCTCGTCGATGACGCCTTCCTGGTC
GGCGTTGAACCAGGTGAACGCGCCGTACTCGTGCTCGACGCCCTCGGCCTTCAGCTTCTCCCAGTTGTTG
TCGTACACGAGGAACTTATAGGGGCTGCCGCCCTCCTTGATGTCGCTTTCCTTGAGCAGCGCGGTTTTCA
CGTCCCAGTAGGAACCGTCGGTGCGCACGGTGGGGAAGCCGGAGGGCTCCATGTCCTCGCACACGAGGAA
CGGGGCGTTCGTCCACTTCTTCACGTACAGCTCGTCGTAGAGCTTCTTCTCGATGATGACGTTCGTCCAG
GCCAGGGCCAGGGCGCCGTCGGTGCCGGGGCGCAGGTGCTGCCAGTAGTCGGCTTCCTTGCCCATGTTGG
CCATGCGGGGGTCGACGCTGATGTGCACGTCGGCGCGCGATGCCACGTCCACCGTGGTGCGGCAGGAGTC
GTCGTAGTTGGACAGCTCGGACGCGCCGCCCCACTGCACGTACACTTTCGGGCGCGTGATGGTTTCCATC
CACGACATGGCGAACTGCGACACCATGGTGGTGGCGAAGTGGCGCGGGCCCTTGCAGATCTGCCAGGCCT
CAACGTTGTTCGGCGTTTCCAGCATGTTCTTCAGGATGGACTCCGAGTGCATGCACCAGATGCGCGACGT
GCCCACCTGGCAGGCGATGGCCTCGCCGCCGTGCTTCGCCTTGATGTCCATGAAGTTGTCCACGATGGAC
TGCATGGCCTCGTCCCACGAGATGCGCTGCCAGCCGGGCTCCTCGCCCTTCGGGTTCGTGCGCTTCATGG
GATAGTGCAGACGGTCGGGGTGGTACGCCGCCTGGATGGACGACTGCGACTTCGTGCAGCAGTTGCCCAT
GGACTGGAACGCTCCCTCGTCGCCCTCGACGCGTATGGCCCGCCCGTTCTGGACGATGACCTTGACGCCG
CACTCCATCTTGCCGCAGCCGCGGCAGCACGTTTTCACGGCCACGGTGTCGTTGCCGGACACGCTGCTGT
ACGTCTCTTCGGCCAGCGCGGTGTGCGTCGAAGCGCCGAACGCCGCGGCTGCCGCACCGGTGATGGCGGC
GGTCTTGACGAACGTGCGTCGTGACATGGTCAGGTTACCCATACTCCTCCTCCTTCTTTCTCCTCGTTCT
CGTCTTGCTCGTCTTCGTTCGTGCGATCGGGGAGGGGGGCTGCCGGGTGAAGCCTCGGGCTCCGAACCGG
TGCAAAGTCCCCGTGTCGCTTGGGCCGACCATACGGATGCGAGGGGGTGCAGAGCATCGTCCAAAGGTTG
GAAAGCAGGTTCGACCGCATCATAAATTCTTATGATCTTGTGATCATGAAAAATTCGATAGTGCTTTGAA
CTGGGGAAACTTTAACCGTAGGTCATAAATTATTCTGAAACTAGAATAGTTTCCTCAAAGAGGGCCGCTC
ATCTTTTCCGTATAATCGAACCCGTCGACAGAGGGGTCGGCGCGAGCGACGTTATGTACGGGCTCACAGG
GGGTGGGGCATGGAAAAGCTTCGGAGTGCATGGGATACCGCGTTGGGGACGAGCCTTTCCCTCAAGCGCA
TCGCGGGCGCGGCCTTGCAATGGCTTTGGATGCTCATGATGTTCTACAGCATCGTGCCGTACGGCTTCTC
GTCGGACGTGCGCGGCTCGCTGTACGTCAGCCTGATCATATCGCTGGTGGCCATGGTGGTGACCATGCTG
TTCGTCTCCGTCATCGTGCGGCGCGAGCGGGTGAGCGGCAACCGCTCCATCGTGCTGGGATCGGCCATCA
TGATGAGCGCGGGCAGCGTGCTCACGCCGTTCTCCGATCCTACCACGCCCGTCGGCATGCTGGTGCTGGG
CCTGAGCGCGGTCATGACCGGCACGGGCTCGGCCGTGCTGTTCTTGTGCTGGATCGAGCTCGAGTCGGGG
CTGGGAGGCCGCTTGGCGCTTGTGGAGCTTGCCTCGTCGCTGTGCATCGCGTTCGTCGTGGGGTTCTTGC
TGATCGTAGGGCCGGCGATACCCGTCATCGTGCTCATCGTTGTCATGCCCGTGCTTTCGGCGGCAGCTCT
CAGGCGCAGCGCGCCCGATACGCCGCAGCTGCCGCGCGAGCCCGAGCAGCCTTTGTCGCGCCATACGGCG
ACCCTGTTCGCGAAGGCGCTTCTGGGCGCGGTGCTCATCGGCATGTTGATGGGGTTCTTCGACGTGGTGT
CGGGGTTCAAAACCTACGAGGTGCAGGACATCTTCGGCACGTACCTGTTTCTGGCGGGCTTCATCGGAGC
GTTGGCCATCTGCCTGATAGCCGTGTTCCTGCAGCGCGACAGCGTGTTCTTCTCGTACCGCGTCTCCATG
CTGATGCTGTGCTTGGGATGCTTGTCCACGCCGTTCATGGCCGACAACAACACGTATTCGAGCGCGCTTA
TCTTCGGCGGCTACCACTGCTTCGTGCTGGTGCTGTGCGTGGTGTGCATCGACGTGGCGTCCAGCTTCCG
CGTGAGCCCGGCGCGGACGATCGGCCTGGGGTTCGTGGCGCTGTACGGCGGCGAGACCGCAGGCCAGCTG
TTCGCCCATTCGCTGGAGGCGACCGGGGTCAGCATGTTCGACCTCACGCTGGTCACGCTGGTGGCCGTGT
CGCTGCTGTTCATCGCGCATTTGTTCCTGTTCACGGAGACCGACCTCATCAAAATCGGCATCGGCGAGGT
CAGCCTGATGGGCACGGTGCCCGAAGAGGCCGCCGACGACCCGGCCGACCCGGTGGATCCGTGCGCGCTG
ATCGCGGAGCGCTTCGCCCTGTCGCCGCGCGAGACCGACGTGCTTCCGCTGCTGCTGGAGGGCCGCACCA
TCTCGCGCATCCAGGAGACGCTGTTCATCTCGGCGGGCACGGTGAGCACGCATATCCGCCACATCTACCA
GAAGACGGGCGTGGACAATCGCCAGGAGCTCATCGACCTGGCCCACGAGACGGCCGCGCAGGACGAGGCG
GTCTGAGGCGATGGAGACGGCGTATCTGCACGAGTTCGCGAAGGTGGCCGATTGCGGCAGCTTCACGGCC
GCCGCGCGCGAGCTGCATCTGACGCAGTCGACGCTGAGCAAGCACGTGGCCTTGTTGGAGCGCGAATTCG
GGGCCGACCTGTTCGTGCGCGACCGCAGCGGCGTGAGCCTGACCGAGGCGGGCGGCGTGCTGTACGCCCA
GGCGCGGCAGATGGAGAAGCTGCTGCGCGCCACCGAGCTGCTGGTGCGCGCGGCGCGCGACGGGCAGGGT
TCGGCGGGCGCGGGGGTTGCGGGCGCGACGGCGGGCGCAGCGGCGGGCGGGGGTGCCGTCGACGGCTCGC
CTGCGGCCGCGTGCGACACGGCGCTTCGCTGCAAGTGCCGGCTCGCGGCCGAGCGCTGCGGGCTCGACCG
GCGCGAGCTGGGCGCGCTCATCCTGTACGTGGAGGAGCGCGGCTTCGAGGCGATCCAGGGCGAGCTGGCG
CTGACGCGCGACGAGGTGGCCGACGTGCTGGGCAGCGTGTACCGCAAGCTGGGCGTGGGCGACAAGCAGG
AGGCGCTCGATTTCATCCATTCCGTTTCGGAATGATGGTAGACGCGCCCGCGGCGGTTGGGCATACTGCG
TAGAAGTGAAAGCGCTATGAAGCTGGGGGGCTTCGAGCAAAGGGCTTCATCCGAAGAATGGATGGAGACC
GAATATGAGTGCTTGGACTGCTGCGTCCGTCGAAGACGCGGCGAACAATCTTCTTGAAGAACTGAATAGC
GGCGCGATGCGCTTGTGCGTGGAGCATGACGCGTCCGACGACGTTGCGCCGGCGTTGCTGCGCGCGGCTC
GCGCTCGCGTCGAGGCGGGGTCGAACGTGCGCGTCGTGTGCGCCGACGCCGTTGCAGCTGCGCGCTTTCG
GGCGCTTGCGGCCGACGATCCGCTGCTGGGCGCGCTCGACGTGGTATCGGTGCGCGAGCTGGCCCTCTCG
ATTCTAGGCGACGCGCGGGTCGGCGATGCCGTGGGACGCGACGCGCGCGTGCTGGACGAGAACGAGCTGG
CCGTGCTCATGGAGGACGTGAAGGTGAGCGGCCTCAAGCCGGGCCGGCTGCGCGAGATGCTCAAGTTCTT
CTACAAGAGCATCAGCGACTGCGCCGACGATGACGAGCGCTGGCTGATCACCGCCGAAGAGCAGACCGTG
CACGCCATCCTCACCGAGAACCTGGAGGCGCGCCGCGCGTTGCTGCCGTGCGAGGTTTCGTCGCTGGCGT
ATCGCGGCCTTGTGAAAGCCGGGGTCGAGCGCGAGCCGCTGACGCTGGTGGCAGACGACTTCGGGTCGCT
CAGCAAGGCGTCGCAGCGCCTCGTGCGCCATCTGGCGACGGACGGCCTCGTGGCGGCGGGCCGCACGCTG
GCCTCGTCCAGCTCCGAGGAGCCGTATCCGTGCTTCGACGGGTTCCGCGCGCTTGCCGACGAGGCCGACT
GCCTGGTGACGCTGGCGTGCGAGCGGCCGGCCGCGGCGCGCGAGTCCCGCGCGCTGGACGACCCGGCGGC
CGAGTTCGCGTTCGCGGCGGCGTCCGTGGAGGAGTGCCTGGCCGACGGCTTCCGGCCAGGCGACGTGGCT
GTGGCCGTGCCGAACGCCGCTTGGGGCGAGCGCATCGCCGCCGAGCTGGAAGGGCGCGGCATCGCCGTGG
AGCGCGGGTTCGACAGCGGGAAGATCAAGGGCGACCCGCGCACCGAGGGCCGTTACGCCGACCTCAAGCT
GGCCGCGTTCCTGCGGTTGTACCTCGATCCGCACGATTTCACGTCGTTGCGCTCGTGGCTGGGGTTCGGC
GATTGGCTGCTGCGCTCCGATGCGTTTTTGGAGCTGATGGCGTACGCGCGCGACCATGAGACGACCGTGC
CCGAAGCCGTGGCGCAGCTGCGCACGCAGCGCGACGCCGATCGCTCCTCGACGATATTCGGGAAGTTCGA
CGGCCCGCTCGACGAGCTGGACGAGCTGCTGCGCGCCTGCGAGGAAGGGCTGACGCGCGAGGCCGCCGTA
GCGCTGTTCGAAGCGCACGGAATGCCGTTGTCCCCGCGCCACGTGGAGCTGCTGGGCGACGACCCTGCGC
ATGCGGACGTCGAGCGCTTGGCGCGCTGCGGGTTCGCGAAGCCGGTGGAGGATGTCGCGCGCGATGCCGT
GCATGTGGTCTCCTACGCGCGCTGCCACGGGCACCATGTGCGCACGGTGTTCGTCACCGGCCTGGTGAAC
GGCTTCTTGCCGGCGAGCGACGCCGTGGACGACAAGTTCACCATCGACCATCGGCGCGTGGCGCTCGAAC
GCGAGCGCGCGCTGTTCCTGGACGTGCTGTCCTGTGCGAGCGAACGAGCGGTATGCACGCGGTTCGTGCG
CGACCTTTTAGAGAACACCGCGTTCACGAAGGTGCAGACCTCGCGCGTGTTCGTGCGCGACGGCGAGCGC
TTCGCGCGCGTGACGCCGTCGGAGTTCGCGTCGCTGACCGACGAGGTGCTCTCTCCCGCGCCCGACGCGC
CTCGCGAGCTGCCGACGAAGGTGCTGTACGCGTCTTCGACTTTGTAGCTCCAACGGTCTGACGACCGCGC
GAACCTTCGCTGACTTTTCCTGACCGGTGATTTTGAAATGATGAAAGGACTGATAGATATGAGCGATGTT
GATGTATTCGTGATCGATGACGATTTCGATCCCCTGGCCGACCTGAGCCTGGACGACGGCGAGCGGGACG
ATGCCGAGGCGGATTACCTGCCGCCCATCCCCGATGCCGACAAGAGCGTGGTGCCTCCCGTGGTGCCGTT
GTCTGCGACCGAGCGCATCGAGAAGCTGCTGGCGGGCATTCCCGGCCAGCAGTTCCGCCTGCTGCACGCC
GTGGAATTCTGCACCGAGCCGAAGACGATGGACGAGGCCGTGGCCAATTTGGACGCGGCGTATCCGAACA
CGACGAGCGTGTACGGCTCGGCGCAGGTGGTGCAGCTGCTCGAGCGCGACGGCGCGCTGGAGCGCATCGT
GGACGAGGACGCCGCCCATGCGGCCGCCGGCGACGCTGCCGATACGCCCGCCGAGGACGAGGGCTTCATC
TCGGTGACGCCCGCTCCGCCGTGTCACTACCGTGCCACGCAAGCGGGCCTCGATGCCGTCGCGGCGCACG
TCAACGAGGGCCTCGTGGCGGAGCGGATCAGCGAAGACGAGCGCTATCTGCCCATCTTCCAGCGCGTGCT
TGAGATGTGCGCGCGCGAAGGAGGCTGCCCCACCAAGGAGCTGGACCAGGCGGTGGACGGCGACCCGCTG
TGCCAAGAGCCGCGCCGCTTCTGCGGGTTCTTCCGCGGCAAGCTGGAAGAAACAGGCGCCATCGAATGGC
GCGACGCCTGGACCATTACCGATCTGGGGCGCAGCGTGCTCGCGTCCGGCTTGTTCGCCGCCGCTTCCCC
GTCCGAACGCTAGAGAAGGAGCCACCCATGTCCCACGATCAGGAAACCACCATCGCCGACGTGCTGCGCG
GCCGCATGGCAACCTACCAGTTCCTCTCGCGCCTGTTCCGCGTGGAGGTGGACCAGGAGCTGTACGACAC
GCTGATGTCCATGCGCTTCCCGGCGAACACCGGCAACGCGCTGGTGGACGAAGGCTACCGGATGATCTGC
GGTTATCTGAGCCAAGCCGACGGCACGGTGCTCACCGAGCTGGCGGTGGACTACGTGCGCGCGTTCATCG
GGTCGGGCAACGACGGCTTCTCGGCCGCGTACCCGTACGAGTCGGTGTACACGAGCCCGAAGCGCCTCAT
GATGCAGGACGCCCGCGACGAGGTGCTGGTGCTGTACCGCGCCTTCGGTCTGGACAAGCAGGAAAGCTGG
AAGGAGGGCGAGGACCATATCGCGCTGGAGCTGGAGTTCGAGCAGATCCTATGCGAGCGCGCTATCAGGG
CGTACGAGGCCGGCGACGAGGACGAGTGCCTGAAGCTGCTGCTGTCGCAGCGCAACTTCCTGGAGGACCA
CCTGCTGGCGTGGTACCCCATGATGGCGGCCGACTTGCAGAAGTTCCCGCAGACCGACTTCTACAAGGGC
CTGGGCAAGCTGACCGACGGCTTCCTGCGCAACGACCGCGAATTTTTGGACGCCGTGCTGTCTGAGAACG
AAGCGGATTGCCATCCAGAGCGGAGGCCGCAGGCCGAAGCCGAAGGATCCCGTGCGGCGTCGGCCGAAAC
CGAAGTCGAGGTTGCATGATGGACGAGCACGGCATCGAGCCCAAGCGCGATACGGGCCCCTGCGTGTCGC
GCCGCACGTTCGCCCTGGGAGCCGTGGGAGCGTGCGCCGTCATCGGGCTGGGCGGCGTGAAGTACCTGCC
CAGTGCCACGTTGCTGCGCCCGCCGGGCGGGCAGGACGAGGAGCAGCTGGCGCGCGGCTGCCTGCATTGC
GAGAAGTGCCGCGAGGTGTGCCCGAAGCATGCCATCGCTCCTGCTCATCTTGAGGACGGCATCTTGAACG
CGCGCACACCGCGCATGGACTTCAAAAGCGGCTGGTGCGATTTCTGCGAGAACGAGCCGGGCGGGCCGAA
GTGCGTCGCGGCGTGCCCGACGCATGCGCTTTCGTGCCCCGACCCGTCGCAGGCGATCATCGGCAAGGCG
GAGATCAACCGCGACTGGTGCCTTGCCGCGAAGGGCATGGGCTGCCACGAGTGCGTCGACGTGTGCAACT
ACGAGGCGCTCGAGCTGGGCGCCGACAACGTGCCGGTGGTGGACGTGGATGCGTGCAACGGCTGCGGCGC
CTGCGAGCTGGCGTGCATCTCGCTGTCGGCAGGTTCCATCACGGCCGGCGCCACCGATCGCGCCATCGTC
GTCCGTCCGACCGAAGAAGTGGAGGCGTGATCAGGATGAAGAAGCTCAAAACCTATCGGCTGCGGTTCCT
GATCATGCTGGCGCTGCTGGCCGTGGTGGCCGTGGGGTACTTCACGGCCGGCGGCATCGGCAACTTCTGC
GGCATCGGCTTCGAGTCCATCACGCTGCTGTGCCCCCTAGGCGCGCTGCTGGCCATGATCGCCGAGCGCA
CAGCCATCCCGATGGCCGTGATCAGCGTTGCGGTCGTGCTGCTGGTGTGTATCGTGCTAGGCAAGGTGTT
CTGCGCCTGGGCGTGCCCCGTGCACTTCCTGTCGCGAGGAAGGAAGAAGGGGGATAAGGGGGACAAGGAG
GGTAAAGGGGGCAAGGTTGCTTCCCCTTGCTCCGCGTGCGCTTCCCCTTGCGGCAAAGCCAAGGGCATCA
AGATCGACAGCCGTCACGGCATCCTCGCTGCGGCGTTGGGCTCCACGCTCGTCTTCGGCTTCCCGGTGTT
CTGCCTCGTCTGCCCGATCGGCCTCACGTTCGCCACGGTGCTGCTGGTCATGCGCCTGTTCGCGTTCGGC
GACGCCACGTGGACGGTCGTCGCCTTCCCGGCCATCATCGCGCTGGAGATCCTGCTGCTGCCGAAGTGGT
GCCAGCGCTTCTGCCCGTTGGGCGCGTTGCTTTCGCTGTTCAGCGGGCTGAACCGGACGTTCCGCCCCCA
GGTGGACGCCGAGAAGTGCCTGCGCGAGGGTCGCGGCAAGGCCTGCAACCTGTGCGAGCAGGCATGCCCC
GAGGGCATCAACCTGCACGATGTCGCGGCGGGCGAGACCACGCTCAACGACTGCAGCAAGTGCCGCGCGT
GCGCCGACGTGTGCCCCGAGCGCGCCATCACGTTCCCGTTGCTGCCGAAGAAGCAGGCGCAGGCGACGCC
GCTGCCCGTCGACGACGAGATCCCGGAAAGGGGATAGGCCATGTCCCTGATCAACGGCCTGCTGGCCCTG
TTGGGCGAGATCGAGAGCGATGCCATCGCCGTGCATGAGGAACGCTGCATCTCGGTTCGCAACCGCAACG
CCGACTGCCTGCGCTGCGTGGAGGCATGCACGTCGGGCGCGCTGGCGTACCGCGCGGGCGAGCTGCTCGT
AGAGCCCGAGCGCTGCATCGGATGCGGCACGTGCGCCACGGCGTGCCCCACCTGCGCCATCGAGCTGCGC
AACCCGACGGATGCCGAGCTGACGGCGCAGCTCAAGCACTCCATCGTGGCGACGAAAGGCCATCCGGTCA
TCGTGTGCGAGCAGGCGCTCGAGGCGGCCAACGTCGCGGCCGACGATGCGTCGGCCGCGTGCGCGGTGCC
GTGCCTGGGGCGCATGGACGAGTCGGCGCTCGTGGGGTTGGCGGCGTACCGCGCCTTCGACGCGACGCTG
GCCTGCGGTTCGTGCGAGACGTGCCCACATGCTCCGGGCGGCGCGCTCGTGCGCGAGGTGGTGGAGGGCG
CGCGCAACCTGCTTGAGGCGTTCGGATCCTCCATGCCCATCGACCTGGAGGAATGCGTGCCCGAGCGCGT
GTTGGAGCCCGGCGGGTCGCACGGCCAGGCAGGCAGCGACGGGGTGGGGCGGCGCGACTTCTTCCGCTCG
GCCAAGGACGCATCGACCCGCGCAGCTGGCGCGGCGGTGGCCGAGGAGTTGGGGATGGTCGAGGCCGAGC
CCGTTCCTGCGGCGCATCGCAAAGTGGGCGCAGATGGGACGCTGTCGCAGTTCGTCCCCACGCGCCGCGT
GCGGCTGTACAACTACCTGCAGCACGTGGGGCAACCGACGGCCGACGAGGTGGAGACGCGTGTCATCGGC
GCCGTGTCCATCGATGCCCAGAAGTGCAGTTCGTGCCGCATGTGCGCGGTGTTCTGTCCCACGGGCGCCA
TCAAGAAGCTCGACGAGGGCGGCGTGTTCGGCATCGTGCACCGTCCGAGCGCCTGCATGCAGTGCCGCCT
GTGCGAGCACATCTGTCCCGAGCAGGCCATCGCGGTGAGCGGGCGCGTGCCCATCAAGCAGTTCATGGGC
AAGGAAGCCGTGTGCTTCGCTATGAAGCGTCCAACCTGGACCCCGAACAAGCCCTCATCGATGTACGATA
AGCTGCACGCGACGCTCGGCGAACACTTGGAGATGTGCATGTTCTAGACTAGTCGACTCACACTGGCTCA
CCTTCGGGTGGGCCTTTCTGCGTTTATATACTAGAGAGAGAATATAAAAAGCCAGATTATTAATCCGGCT
TTTTTATTATTTAATTCCTGTTATAAAAAAAGGATCAATTTTGAACTCTCTCCCAAAGTTGATCCCTTAA
CGATCCCTGCAGGAGAAGGCCATCCTGACGGATGGCCTTTTTGAAGCTTTCTAGAATCGGGGGCCCCCGG
GGGGATTCTAGAACAATGGAAGTCCTCGTCTCGCCCTCGAATTAGCCCGCTTAATGAGCGGGCTTTTTTT
GAATTAATTCTCGCGAGCTGGCACGACAGGTTTCCCGACTGGAAAGCGGGCAGTGAGCGCAACGCAATTA
ATGTAAGTTAGCGCGAATTGCAAGCTGGCCGACGCGCTGGGCTACGTCTTGCTGGCGTTCGGGAGCAGAA
GAGCATACATCTGGAAGCAAAGCCAGGAAAGCGGCCTATGGAGCTGTGCGGCAGCGCTCAGTAGGCAATT
TTTCAAAATATTGTTAAGCCTTTTCTGAGCATGGTATTTTTCATGGTATTACCAATTAGCAGGAAAATAA
GCCATTGAATATAAAAGATAAAAATGTCTTGTTTACAATAGAGTGGGGGGGGTCAGCCTGCCGCCTTGGG
CCGGGTGATGTCGTACTTGCCCGCCGCGAACTCGGTTACCGTCCAGCCCAGCGCGACCAGCTCCGGCAAC
GCCTCGCGCACCCGCTGGCGGCGCTTGCGCATGGTCGAACCACTGGCCTCTGACGGCCAGACATAGCCGC
ACAAGGTATCTATGGAAGCCTTGCCGGTTTTGCCGGGGTCGATCCAGCCACACAGCCGCTGGTGCAGCAG
GCGGGCGGTTTCGCTGTCCAGCGCCCGCACCTCGTCCATGCTGATGCGCACATGCTGGCCGCCACCCATG
ACGGCCTGCGCGATCAAGGGGTTCAGGGCCACGTACAGGCGCCCGTCCGCCTCGTCGCTGGCGTACTCCG
ACAGCAGCCGAAACCCCTGCCGCTTGCGGCCATTCTGGGCGATGATGGATACCTTCCAAAGGCGCTCGAT
GCAGTCCTGTATGTGCTTGAGCGCCCCACCACTATCGACCTCTGCCCCGATTTCCTTTGCCAGCGCCCGA
TAGCTACCTTTGACCACCATGGCATCAGCGGTGACGGCCTCCCACTTGGGTTCCAGGAACAGCCGGAGCT
GCCGTCCGCCTTCGGTCTTGGGTTCCGGGCCAAGCACTAGGCCATTAGGCCCAGCCATGGCCACCAGCCC
TTGCAGGATGCGCAGATCATCAGCGCCCAGCGGCTCCGGGCCGCTGAACTCGATCCGCTTGCCGTCGCCG
TAGTCATACGTCACGTCCAGCTTGCTGCGCTTGCGCTCGCCCCGCTTGAGGGCACGGAACAGGCCGGGGG
CCAGACAGTGCGCCGGGTCGTGTCGGACGTGGCTGAGGCTGTGCTTGTTCTTAGGCTTCACCACGGGGCA
CCCCCTTGCTCTTGCGCTGCCTCTCCAGCACGGCGGGCTTGAGCACCCCGCCGTCATGCCGCCTGAACCA
CCGATCAGCGAACGGTGCGCCATAGTTGGCCTTGCTCACACCGAAGCGGACGAAGAACCGGCGCTGGTCG
TCGTCCACACCCCATTCCTCGGCCTCGGCGCTGGTCATGCTCGACAGGTAGGACTGCCAGCGGATGTTAT
CGACCAGTACCGAGCTGCCCCGGCTGGCCTGCTGCTGGTCGCCTGCGCCCATCATGGCCGCGCCCTTGCT
GGCATGGTGCAGGAACACGATAGAGCACCCGGTATCGGCGGCGATGGCCTCCATGCGACCGATGACCTGG
GCCATGGGGCCGCTGGCGTTTTCTTCCTCGATGTGGAACCGGCGCAGCGTGTCCAGCACCATCAGGCGGC
GGCCCTCGGCGGCGCGCTTGAGGCCGTCGAACCACTCCGGGGCCATGATGTTGGGCAGGCTGCCGATCAG
CGGCTGGATCAGCAGGCCGTCAGCCACGGCTTGCCGTTCCTCGGCGCTGAGGTGCGCCCCAAGGGCGTGC
AGGCGGTGATGAATGGCGGTGGGCGGGTCTTCGGCGGGCAGGTAGATCACCGGGCCGGTGGGCAGTTCGC
CCACCTCCAGCAGATCCGGCCCGCCTGCAATCTGTGCGGCCAGTTGCAGGGCCAGCATGGATTTACCGGC
ACCACCGGGCGACACCAGCGCCCCGACCGTACCGGCCACCATGTTGGGCAAAACGTAGTCCAGCGGTGGC
GGCGCTGCTGCGAACGCCTCCAGAATATTGATAGGCTTATGGGTAGCCATTGATTGCCTCCTTTGCAGGC
AGTTGGTGGTTAGGCGCTGGCGGGGTCACTACCCCCGCCCTGCGCCGCTCTGAGTTCTTCCAGGCACTCG
CGCAGCGCCTCGTATTCGTCGTCGGTCAGCCAGAACTTGCGCTGACGCATCCCTTTGGCCTTCATGCGCT
CGGCATATCGCGCTTGGCGTACAGCGTCAGGGCTGGCCAGCAGGTCGCCGGTCTGCTTGTCCTTTTGGTC
TTTCATATCAGTCACCGAGAAACTTGCCGGGGCCGAAAGGCTTGTCTTCGCGGAACAAGGACAAGGTGCA
GCCGTCAAGGTTAAGGCTGGCCATATCAGCGACTGAAAAGCGGCCAGCCTCGGCCTTGTTTGACGTATAA
CCAAAGCCACCGGGCAACCAATAGCCCTTGTCACTTTTGATCAGGTAGACCGACCCTGAAGCGCTTTTTT
CGTATTCCATAAAACCCCCTTCTGTGCGTGAGTACTCATAGTATAACAGGCGTGAGTACCAACGCAAGCA
CTACATGCTGAAATCTGGCCCGCCCCTGTCCATGCCTCGCTGGCGGGGTGCCGGTGCCCGTGCCAGCTCG
GCCCGCGCAAGCTGGACGCTGGGCAGACCCATGACCTTGCTGACGGTGCGCTCGATGTAATCCGCTTCGT
GGCCGGGCTTGCGCTCTGCCAGCGCTGGGCTGGCCTCGGCCATGGCCTTGCCGATTTCCTCGGCACTGCG
GCCCCGGCTGGCCAGCTTCTGCGCGGCGATAAAGTCGCACTTGCTGAGGTCATCACCGAAGCGCTTGACC
AGCCCGGCCATCTCGCTGCGGTACTCGTCCAGCGCCGTGCGCCGGTGGCGGCTAAGCTGCCGCTCGGACA
GTTCGAGGCTGGCCAGCCTGCGGGCCTTCTCCTGCTGCCGCTGGGCCTGCTCGATCTGCTGGCCAGCCTG
CTGCACCAGCGCCGGGCCAGCGGTGGCGGTCTTGCCCTTGGATTCACGCAGCAGCACCCACGGCTGATAA
CCGGCGCGGGTGGTGTGCTTGTCCTTGCGGTTGGTGAAGCCCGCCAAGCGGCCATAGTGGCGGCTGTCGG
CGCTGGCCGGGTCGGCGTCGTACTCGCTGGCCAGCGTCCGGGCAATCTGCCCCCGAAGTTCACCGCCTGC
GGCGTCGGCCACCTTGACCCATGCCTGATAGTTCTTCGGGCTGGTTTCCACTACCAGGGCAGGCTCCCGG
CCCTCGGCTTTCATGTCATCCAGGTCAAACTCGCTGAGGTCGTCCACCAGCACCAGACCATGCCGCTCCT
GCTCGGCGGGCCTGATATACACGTCATTGCCCTGGGCATTCATCCGCTTGAGCCATGGCGTGTTCTGGAG
CACTTCGGCGGCTGACCATTCCCGGTTCATCATCTGGCCGGTGGTGGCGTCCCTGACGCCGATATCGAAG
CGCTCACAGCCCATGGCCTTGAGCTGTCGGCCTATGGCCTGCAAAGTCCTGTCGTTCTTCATCGGGCCAC
CAAGCGCAGCCAGATCGAGCCGTCCTCGGTTGTCAGTGGCGTCAGGTCGAGCAAGAGCAACGATGCGATC
AGCAGCACCACCGTAGGCATCATGGAAGCCAGCATCACGGTTAGCCATAGCTTCCAGTGCCACCCCCGCG
ACGCGCTCCGGGCGCTCTGCGCGGCGCTGCTCACCTCGGCGGCTACCTCCCGCAACTCTTTGGCCAGCTC
CACCCATGCCGCCCCTGTCTGGCGCTGGGCTTTCAGCCACTCCGCCGCCTGCGCCTCGCTGGCCTGCTGG
GTCTGGCTCATGACCTGCCGGGCTTCGTCGGCCAGTGTCGCCATGCTCTGGGCCAGCGGTTCGATCTGCT
CCGCTAACTCGTTGATGCCTCTGGATTTCTTCACTCTGTCGATTGCGTTCATGGTCTATTGCCTCCCGGT
ATTCCTGTAAGTCGATGATCTGGGCGTTGGCGGTGTCGATGTTCAGGGCCACGTCTGCCCGGTCGGTGCG
GATGCCCCGGCCTTCCATCTCCACCACGTTCGGCCCCAGGTGAACACCGGGCAGGCGCTCGATGCCCTGC
GCCTCAAGTGTTCTGTGGTCAATGCGGGCGTCGTGGCCTGCCCGCTCTAATGCCCGGTTGGCATGGTCGG
CCCATGCCTCGCGGGTCTGCTCAAGCCATGCCTTGGGCTTGAGCGCTTCGGTCTTCTGTGCCCCGCCCTT
CTCCGGGGTCTTGCCGTTGTACCGCTTGAACCACTGAGCGGCGGGCCGCTCGATGCCGTCATTGATCCGC
TCGGAGATCATCAGGTGGCAGTGCGGGTTCTCGCCGCCACCGGCATGGATGGCCAGCGTATACGGCAGGC
GCTCGGCACCGGTCAGGTGCTGGGCGAACTCGGACGCCAGCGCCTTCTGCTGGTCGAGGGTCAGCTCGAC
CGGCAGGGCAAATTCGACCTCCTTGAACAGCCGCCCATTGGCGCGTTCATACAGGTCGGCAGCATCCCAG
TAGTCGGCGGGCCGCTCGACGAACTCCGGCATGTGCCCGGATTCGGCGTGCAAGACTTCATCCATGTCGC
GGGCATACTTGCCTTCGCGCTGGATGAAGTCGGCCTTGGCCCTGGCCGATTGGCCGCCCGACCTGCTGCC
GGTTTTCGCCGTAAGGTGATAAATCGCCATGCTGCCTCGCTGTTGCTTTTGCTTTTCGGCTCCATGCAAT
GGCCCTCGGAGAGCGCACCGCCCGAAGGGTGGCCGTTAGGCCAGTTTCTCGAAGAGAAACCGGTAAGTGC
GCCCTCCCCTACAAAGTAGGGTCGGGATTGCCGCCGCTGTGCCTCCATGATAGCCTACGAGACAGCACAT
TAACAATGGGGTGTCAAGATGGTTAAGGGGAGCAACAAGGCGGCGGATCGGCTGGCCAAGCTCGAAGAAC
AACGAGCGCGAATCAATGCCGAAATTCAGCGGGTGCGGGCAAGGGAACAGCAGCAAGAGCGCAAGAACGA
AACAAGGCGCAAGGTGCTGGTGGGGGCCATGATTTTGGCCAAGGTGAACAGCAGCGAGTGGCCGGAGGAT
CGGCTCATGGCGGCAATGGATGCGTACCTTGAACGCGACCACGACCGCGCCTTGTTCGGTCTGCCGCCAC
GCCAGAAGGATGAGCCGGGCTGAATGATCGACCGAGACAGGCCCTGCGGGGCTGCACACGCGCCCCCACC
CTTCGGGTAGGGGGAAAGGCCGCTAAAGCGGCTAAAAGCGCTCCAGCGTATTTCTGCGGGGTTTGGTGTG
GGGTTTAGCGGGCTTTGCCCGCCTTTCCCCCTGCCGCGCAGCGGTGGGGCGGTGTGTAGCCTAGCGCAGC
GAATAGACCAGCTATCCGGCCTCTGGCCGGGCATATTGGGCAAGGGCAGCAGCGCCCCACAAGGGCGCTG
ATAACCGCGCCTAGTGGATTATTCTTAGATAATCATGGATGGATTTTTCCAACACCCCGCCAGCCCCCGC
CCCTGCTGGGTTTGCAGGTTTGGGGGCGTGACAGTTATTGCAGGGGTTCGTGACAGTTATTGCAGGGGGG
CGTGACAGTTATTGCAGGGGTTCGTGACAGTTAGTACGGGAGTGACGGGCACTGGCTGGCAATGTCTAGC
AACGGCAGGCATTTCGGCTGAGGGTAAAAGAACTTTCCGCTAAGCGATAGACTGTATGTAAACACAGTAT
TGCAAGGACGCGGAACATGCCTCATGTGGCGGCCCTCGCGAGAATTAATTCAGATAAAAAAAATCCTTAG
CTTTCGCTAAGGATGATTTCTAGCGATGACCCTGCTGATTGGTTCGCTGACCGTAGACTGGTTGGCTTGG
TTTCATCAGCCATCCGCTTGCCCTCATCTGTTACGCCGGCGGTAGCCGGCCAGCCTCGCAGAGCAGGATT
CCCGTTGAGCACCGCCAGGTGCGAATAAGGGACAGTGAAGAAGGAACACCCGCTCGCGGGTGGGCCTACT
TCACCTATCCTGCCCGGCTGACGCCGTTGGATACACCAAGGAAAGTCTACACGAACCCTTTGGCAAAATC
CTGTATATCGTGCGACATCGCGCGCGCGCGCGCGGATGCTAGCGGCGCGCCAAAAAAAAGCCCGCTCATT
A
